>Addgene plasmid #171011 | pMCB619 | addgene full sequence | sequence record 335838 | Addgene NGS Result
CAAGTAGTGTGTGCCCGTCTGTTGTGTGACTCTGGTAACTAGAGATCCCTCAGACCCTTTTAGTCAGTGT
GGAAAATCTCTAGCAGCATGTGAGCAAAAGGCCAGCAAAAGGCCAGGAACCGTAAAAAGGCCGCGTTGCT
GGCGTTTTTCCATAGGCTCCGCCCCCCTGACGAGCATCACAAAAATCGACGCTCAAGTCAGAGGTGGCGA
AACCCGACAGGACTATAAAGATACCAGGCGTTTCCCCCTGGAAGCTCCCTCGTGCGCTCTCCTGTTCCGA
CCCTGCCGCTTACCGGATACCTGTCCGCCTTTCTCCCTTCGGGAAGCGTGGCGCTTTCTCATAGCTCACG
CTGTAGGTATCTCAGTTCGGTGTAGGTCGTTCGCTCCAAGCTGGGCTGTGTGCACGAACCCCCCGTTCAG
CCCGACCGCTGCGCCTTATCCGGTAACTATCGTCTTGAGTCCAACCCGGTAAGACACGACTTATCGCCAC
TGGCAGCAGCCACTGGTAACAGGATTAGCAGAGCGAGGTATGTAGGCGGTGCTACAGAGTTCTTGAAGTG
GTGGCCTAACTACGGCTACACTAGAAGAACAGTATTTGGTATCTGCGCTCTGCTGAAGCCAGTTACCTTC
GGAAAAAGAGTTGGTAGCTCTTGATCCGGCAAACAAACCACCGCTGGTAGCGGTGGTTTTTTTGTTTGCA
AGCAGCAGATTACGCGCAGAAAAAAAGGATCTCAAGAAGATCCTTTGATCTTTTCTACGGGGTCTGACGC
TCAGTGGAACGAAAACTCACGTTAAGGGATTTTGGTCATGAGATTATCAAAAAGGATCTTCACCTAGATC
CTTTTAAATTAAAAATGAAGTTTTAAATCAATCTAAAGTATATATGAGTAAACTTGGTCTGACAGTTACC
AATGCTTAATCAGTGAGGCACCTATCTCAGCGATCTGTCTATTTCGTTCATCCATAGTTGCCTGACTCCC
CGTCGTGTAGATAACTACGATACGGGAGGGCTTACCATCTGGCCCCAGTGCTGCAATGATACCGCGAGAC
CCACGCTCACCGGCTCCAGATTTATCAGCAATAAACCAGCCAGCCGGAAGGGCCGAGCGCAGAAGTGGTC
CTGCAACTTTATCCGCCTCCATCCAGTCTATTAATTGTTGCCGGGAAGCTAGAGTAAGTAGTTCGCCAGT
TAATAGTTTGCGCAACGTTGTTGCCATTGCTACAGGCATCGTGGTGTCACGCTCGTCGTTTGGTATGGCT
TCATTCAGCTCCGGTTCCCAACGATCAAGGCGAGTTACATGATCCCCCATGTTGTGCAAAAAAGCGGTTA
GCTCCTTCGGTCCTCCGATCGTTGTCAGAAGTAAGTTGGCCGCAGTGTTATCACTCATGGTTATGGCAGC
ACTGCATAATTCTCTTACTGTCATGCCATCCGTAAGATGCTTTTCTGTGACTGGTGAGTACTCAACCAAG
TCATTCTGAGAATAGTGTATGCGGCGACCGAGTTGCTCTTGCCCGGCGTCAATACGGGATAATACCGCGC
CACATAGCAGAACTTTAAAAGTGCTCATCATTGGAAAACGTTCTTCGGGGCGAAAACTCTCAAGGATCTT
ACCGCTGTTGAGATCCAGTTCGATGTAACCCACTCGTGCACCCAACTGATCTTCAGCATCTTTTACTTTC
ACCAGCGTTTCTGGGTGAGCAAAAACAGGAAGGCAAAATGCCGCAAAAAAGGGAATAAGGGCGACACGGA
AATGTTGAATACTCATACTCTTCCTTTTTCAATATTATTGAAGCATTTATCAGGGTTATTGTCTCATGAG
CGGATACATATTTGAATGTATTTAGAAAAATAAACAAATAGGGGTTCCGCGCACATTTCCCCGAAAAGTG
CCACCTGACGTCGACGGATCGGGAGATCTCCCGATCCCCTATGGTGCACTCTCAGTACAATCTGCTCTGA
TGCCGCATAGTTAAGCCAGTATCTGCTCCCTGCTTGTGTGTTGGAGGTCGCTGAGTAGTGCGCGAGCAAA
ATTTAAGCTACAACAAGGCAAGGCTTGACCGACAATTGCATGAAGAATCTGCTTAGGGTTAGGCGTTTTG
CGCTGCTTCGCGATGTACGGGCCAGATATACGCGTTGACATTGATTATTGACTAGTTATTAATAGTAATC
AATTACGGGGTCATTAGTTCATAGCCCATATATGGAGTTCCGCGTTACATAACTTACGGTAAATGGCCCG
CCTGGCTGACCGCCCAACGACCCCCGCCCATTGACGTCAATAATGACGTATGTTCCCATAGTAACGCCAA
TAGGGACTTTCCATTGACGTCAATGGGTGGAGTATTTACGGTAAACTGCCCACTTGGCAGTACATCAAGT
GTATCATATGCCAAGTACGCCCCCTATTGACGTCAATGACGGTAAATGGCCCGCCTGGCATTATGCCCAG
TACATGACCTTATGGGACTTTCCTACTTGGCAGTACATCTACGTATTAGTCATCGCTATTACCATGGTGA
TGCGGTTTTGGCAGTACATCAATGGGCGTGGATAGCGGTTTGACTCACGGGGATTTCCAAGTCTCCACCC
CATTGACGTCAATGGGAGTTTGTTTTGGCACCAAAATCAACGGGACTTTCCAAAATGTCGTAACAACTCC
GCCCCATTGACGCAAATGGGCGGTAGGCGTGTACGGTGGGAGGTCTATATAAGCAGCGCGTTTTGCCTGT
ACTGGGTCTCTCTGGTTAGACCAGATCTGAGCCTGGGAGCTCTCTGGCTAACTAGGGAACCCACTGCTTA
AGCCTCAATAAAGCTTGCCTTGAGTGCTTCAAGTAGTGTGTGCCCGTCTGTTGTGTGACTCTGGTAACTA
GAGATCCCTCAGACCCTTTTAGTCAGTGTGGAAAATCTCTAGCAGTGGCGCCCGAACAGGGACTTGAAAG
CGAAAGGGAAACCAGAGGAGCTCTCTCGACGCAGGACTCGGCTTGCTGAAGCGCGCACGGCAAGAGGCGA
GGGGCGGCGACTGGTGAGTACGCCAAAAATTTTGACTAGCGGAGGCTAGAAGGAGAGAGATGGGTGCGAG
AGCGTCAGTATTAAGCGGGGGAGAATTAGATCGCGATGGGAAAAAATTCGGTTAAGGCCAGGGGGAAAGA
AAAAATATAAATTAAAACATATAGTATGGGCAAGCAGGGAGCTAGAACGATTCGCAGTTAATCCTGGCCT
GTTAGAAACATCAGAAGGCTGTAGACAAATACTGGGACAGCTACAACCATCCCTTCAGACAGGATCAGAA
GAACTTAGATCATTATATAATACAGTAGCAACCCTCTATTGTGTGCATCAAAGGATAGAGATAAAAGACA
CCAAGGAAGCTTTAGACAAGATAGAGGAAGAGCAAAACAAAAGTAAGACCACCGCACAGCAAGCGGCCGG
CCGCTGATCTTCAGACCTGGAGGAGGAGATATGAGGGACAATTGGAGAAGTGAATTATATAAATATAAAG
TAGTAAAAATTGAACCATTAGGAGTAGCACCCACCAAGGCAAAGAGAAGAGTGGTGCAGAGAGAAAAAAG
AGCAGTGGGAATAGGAGCTTTGTTCCTTGGGTTCTTGGGAGCAGCAGGAAGCACTATGGGCGCAGCGTCA
ATGACGCTGACGGTACAGGCCAGACAATTATTGTCTGGTATAGTGCAGCAGCAGAACAATTTGCTGAGGG
CTATTGAGGCGCAACAGCATCTGTTGCAACTCACAGTCTGGGGCATCAAGCAGCTCCAGGCAAGAATCCT
GGCTGTGGAAAGATACCTAAAGGATCAACAGCTCCTGGGGATTTGGGGTTGCTCTGGAAAACTCATTTGC
ACCACTGCTGTGCCTTGGAATGCTAGTTGGAGTAATAAATCTCTGGAACAGATTTGGAATCACACGACCT
GGATGGAGTGGGACAGAGAAATTAACAATTACACAAGCTTAATACACTCCTTAATTGAAGAATCGCAAAA
CCAGCAAGAAAAGAATGAACAAGAATTATTGGAATTAGATAAATGGGCAAGTTTGTGGAATTGGTTTAAC
ATAACAAATTGGCTGTGGTATATAAAATTATTCATAATGATAGTAGGAGGCTTGGTAGGTTTAAGAATAG
TTTTTGCTGTACTTTCTATAGTGAATAGAGTTAGGCAGGGATATTCACCATTATCGTTTCAGACCCACCT
CCCAACCCCGAGGGGACCCGACAGGCCCGAAGGAATAGAAGAAGAAGGTGGAGAGAGAGACAGAGACAGA
TCCATTCGATTAGTGAACGGATCGGCACTGCGTGCGCCAATTCTGCAGACAAATGGCAGTATTCATCCAC
AATTTTAAAAGAAAAGGGGGGATTGGGGGGTACAGTGCAGGGGAAAGAATAGTAGACATAATAGCAACAG
ACATACAAACTAAAGAATTACAAAAACAAATTACAAAAATTCAAAATTTTCGGGTTTATTACAGGGACAG
CAGAGATCCAGTTTGGTTAGTACCGGGCCCGCCCTGCAGGTCTAGAGATCCGACGCGCCATCTCTAGGCC
CGCGCCGGCCCCCTCGCACGGACTTGTGGGAGAAGCTCGGCTACTCCCCTGCCCCGGTTAATTTGCATAT
AATATTTCCTAGTAACTATAGAGGCTTAATGTGCGATAAAAGACAGATAATCTGTTCTTTTTAATACTAG
CTACATTTTACATGATAGGCTTGGATTTCTATAACTTCGTATAGCATACATTATACGAAGTTATAAACAG
CACAAAAGGAAACTCACCCTAACTGTAAAGTAATTGTGTGTTTTGAGACTATAAGTATCCCTTGGAGAAC
CACCTTGTTGGGGCGCGAGGTACGTACGTGGTTTAAGAGCTAAGCTGGAAACAGCATAGCAAGTTTAAAT
AAGGCTAGTCCGTTATCAACTTGAAAAAGTGGCACCGAGTCGGTGCTTTTTTTCTCGAGTACTAGGATCC
ATTAGGCGGCCGCCCTGCAGGGTGGATAACCGTATTACCGCCATGCATGTGCCCGTCAGTGGGCAGAGCG
CACATCGCCCACAGTCCCCGAGAAGTTGGGGGGAGGGGTCGGCAATTGAACCGGTGCCTAGAGAAGGTGG
CGCGGGGTAAACTGGGAAAGTGATGTCGTGTACTGGCTCCGCCTTTTTCCCGAGGGTGGGGGAGAACCGT
ATATAAGTGCAGTAGTCGCCGTGAACGTTCTTTTTCGCAACGGGTTTGCCGCCAGAACACAGGTAAGTGC
CGTGTGTGGTTCCCGCGGGCCTGGCCTCTTTACGGGTTATGGCCCTTGCGTGCCTTGAATTACTTCCACC
TGGCTGCAGTACGTGATTCTTGATCCCGAGCTTCGGGTTGGAAGTGGGTGGGAGAGTTCGAGGCCTTGCG
CTTAAGGAGCCCCTTCGCCTCGTGCTTGAGTTGAGGCCTGGCCTGGGCGCTGGGGCCGCCGCGTGCGAAT
CTGGTGGCACCTTCGCGCCTGTCTCGCTGCTTTCGATAAGTCTCTAGCCATTTAAAATTTTTGATGACCT
GCTGCGACGCTTTTTTTCTGGCAAGATAGTCTTGTAAATGCGGGCCAAGATCTGCACACTGGTATTTCGG
TTTTTGGGGCCGCGGGCGGCGACGGGGCCCGTGCGTCCCAGCGCACATGTTCGGCGAGGCGGGGCCTGCG
AGCGCGGCCACCGAGAATCGGACGGGGGTAGTCTCAAGCTGGCCGGCCTGCTCTGGTGCCTGGCCTCGCG
CCGCCGTGTATCGCCCCGCCCTGGGCGGCAAGGCTGGCCCGGTCGGCACCAGTTGCGTGAGCGGAAAGAT
GGCCGCTTCCCGGCCCTGCTGCAGGGAGCTCAAAATGGAGGACGCGGCGCTCGGGAGAGCGGGCGGGTGA
GTCACCCACACAAAGGAAAAGGGCCTTTCCGTCCTCAGCCGTCGCTTCATGTGACTCCACGGAGTACCGG
GCGCCGTCCAGGCACCTCGATTAGTTCTCGCGCTTTTGGAGTACGTCGTCTTTAGGTTGGGGGGAGGGGT
TTTATGCGATGGAGTTTCCCCACACTGAGTGGGTGGAGACTGAAGTTAGGCCAGCTTGGCACTTGATGTA
ATTCTCCTTGGAATTTGCCCTTTTTGAGTTTGGATCTTGGTTCATTCTCAAGCCTCAGACAGTGGTTCAA
AGTTTTTTTCTTCCATTTCAGGTGTCGTGAGCTAGCCCACCATGACCGAGTACAAGCCCACGGTGCGCCT
CGCCACCCGCGACGACGTCCCCCGGGCCGTACGCACCCTCGCCGCCGCGTTCGCCGACTACCCCGCCACG
CGCCACACCGTCGACCCGGACCGCCACATCGAGCGGGTCACCGAGCTGCAAGAACTCTTCCTCACGCGCG
TCGGGCTCGACATCGGCAAGGTGTGGGTCGCGGACGACGGCGCCGCGGTGGCGGTCTGGACCACGCCGGA
GAGCGTCGAAGCGGGGGCGGTGTTCGCCGAGATCGGCCCGCGCATGGCCGAGTTGAGCGGTTCCCGGCTG
GCCGCGCAGCAACAGATGGAAGGCCTCCTGGCGCCGCACCGGCCCAAGGAGCCCGCGTGGTTCCTGGCCA
CCGTCGGCGTCTCGCCCGACCACCAGGGCAAGGGTCTGGGCAGCGCCGTCGTGCTCCCCGGAGTGGAGGC
GGCCGAGCGCGCCGGGGTGCCCGCCTTCCTGGAGACCTCCGCGCCCCGCAACCTCCCCTTCTACGAGCGG
CTCGGCTTCACCGTCACCGCCGACGTCGAGGTGCCCGAAGGACCGCGCACCTGGTGCATGACCCGCAAGC
CCGGTGCCGGATCGGGAGAGGGCAGAGGAAGTCTGCTAACATGCGGTGACGTCGAGGAGAATCCTGGCCC
ACCGGTCGCCACCAGCGAGCTGATTAAGGAGAACATGCACATGAAGCTGTACATGGAGGGCACCGTGGAC
AACCATCACTTCAAGTGCACATCCGAGGGCGAAGGCAAGCCCTACGAGGGCACCCAGACCATGAGAATCA
AGGTGGTCGAGGGCGGCCCTCTCCCCTTCGCCTTCGACATCCTGGCTACTAGCTTCCTCTACGGCAGCAA
GACCTTCATCAACCACACCCAGGGCATCCCCGACTTCTTCAAGCAGTCCTTCCCTGAGGGCTTCACATGG
GAGAGAGTCACCACATACGAAGACGGGGGCGTGCTGACCGCTACCCAGGACACCAGCCTCCAGGACGGCT
GCCTCATCTACAACGTCAAGATCAGAGGGGTGAACTTCACATCCAACGGCCCTGTGATGCAGAAGAAAAC
ACTCGGCTGGGAGGCCTTCACCGAGACGCTGTACCCCGCTGACGGCGGCCTGGAAGGCAGAAACGACATG
GCCCTGAAGCTCGTGGGCGGGAGCCATCTGATCGCAAACATCAAGACCACATATAGATCCAAGAAACCCG
CTAAGAACCTCAAGATGCCTGGCGTCTACTATGTGGACTACAGACTGGAAAGAATCAAGGAGGCCAACAA
CGAGACCTACGTCGAGCAGCACGAGGTGGCAGTGGCCAGATACTGCGACCTCCCTAGCAAACTGGGGCAC
AAGCTTAATTAAGAATTCGTCGAGGGACCTAATAACTTCGTATAGCATACATTATACGAAGTTATACATG
TTTAAGGGTTCCGGTTCCACTAGGTACAATTCGATATCAAGCTTATCGATAATCAACCTCTGGATTACAA
AATTTGTGAAAGATTGACTGGTATTCTTAACTATGTTGCTCCTTTTACGCTATGTGGATACGCTGCTTTA
ATGCCTTTGTATCATGCTATTGCTTCCCGTATGGCTTTCATTTTCTCCTCCTTGTATAAATCCTGGTTGC
TGTCTCTTTATGAGGAGTTGTGGCCCGTTGTCAGGCAACGTGGCGTGGTGTGCACTGTGTTTGCTGACGC
AACCCCCACTGGTTGGGGCATTGCCACCACCTGTCAGCTCCTTTCCGGGACTTTCGCTTTCCCCCTCCCT
ATTGCCACGGCGGAACTCATCGCCGCCTGCCTTGCCCGCTGCTGGACAGGGGCTCGGCTGTTGGGCACTG
ACAATTCCGTGGTGTTGTCGGGGAAATCATCGTCCTTTCCTTGGCTGCTCGCCTGTGTTGCCACCTGGAT
TCTGCGCGGGACGTCCTTCTGCTACGTCCCTTCGGCCCTCAATCCAGCGGACCTTCCTTCCCGCGGCCTG
CTGCCGGCTCTGCGGCCTCTTCCGCGTCTTCGCCTTCGCCCTCAGACGAGTCGGATCTCCCTTTGGGCCG
CCTCCCCGCATCGATACCGTCGACCTCGATCGAGACCTAGAAAAACATGGAGCAATCACAAGTAGCAATA
CAGCAGCTACCAATGCTGATTGTGCCTGGCTAGAAGCACAAGAGGAGGAGGAGGTGGGTTTTCCAGTCAC
ACCTCAGGTACCTTTAAGACCAATGACTTACAAGGCAGCTGTAGATCTTAGCCACTTTTTAAAAGAAAAG
GGGGGACTGGAAGGGCTAATTCACTCCCAACGAAGACAAGATATCCTTGATCTGTGGATCTACCACACAC
AAGGCTACTTCCCTGATTGGCAGAACTACACACCAGGGCCAGGGATCAGATATCCACTGACCTTTGGATG
GTGCTACAAGCTAGTACCAGTTGAGCAAGAGAAGGTAGAAGAAGCCAATGAAGGAGAGAACACCCGCTTG
TTACACCCTGTGAGCCTGCATGGGATGGATGACCCGGAGAGAGAAGTATTAGAGTGGAGGTTTGACAGCC
GCCTAGCATTTCATCACATGGCCCGAGAGCTGCATCCGGACTGTACTGGGTCTCTCTGGTTAGACCAGAT
CTGAGCCTGGGAGCTCTCTGGCTAACTAGGGAACCCACTGCTTAAGCCTCAATAAAGCTTGCCTTGAGTG
CTT
Features (pLannotate 1.2.2; 23 found; start..end, strand, type, name):
    147..735     -  rep_origin     ori: high-copy-number ColE1/pMB1/pBR322/pUC origin of replication
    906..1766    -  CDS            AmpR: β-lactamase; bla; confers resistance to ampicillin, carbenicillin, and related antibiotics
   1767..1871    -  promoter       AmpR promoter: bla
   1930..1982    -  misc_feature   bom (fragment): basis of mobility region from pBR322
   2137..2516    +  enhancer       CMV enhancer: human cytomegalovirus immediate early enhancer
   2517..2716    +  promoter       CMV promoter: human cytomegalovirus (CMV) immediate early promoter
   2734..2914    +  LTR            5' LTR (truncated): truncated 5' long terminal repeat (LTR) from HIV-1
   2961..3086    +  misc_feature   HIV-1 Ψ: packaging signal of human immunodeficiency virus type 1
   3070..3408    +  CDS            HIV-1 gag (fragment): gag protein from human immunodeficiency virus 1; gag
   3583..3816    +  misc_feature   RRE: The Rev response element (RRE) of HIV-1 allows for Rev-dependent mRNA export from the nucleus to the cytoplasm.
   4193..4293    +  CDS            Rev (fragment): human immunodeficiency virus 1 (HIV-1) Rev protein; rev; enhances nuclear export of unspliced and incompletely spliced viral mRNAs
   4343..4460    +  misc_feature   cPPT/CTS: central polypurine tract and central termination sequence of HIV-1
   4721..4754    +  protein_bind   loxP: Cre-mediated recombination occurs in the 8-bp core sequence (GCATACAT). Cre recombinase
   4879..4946    +  misc_RNA       tracrRNA (fragment): trans-activating CRISPR RNA for the Streptococcus pyogenes CRISPR/Cas9 system
   5019..6190    +  promoter       EF-1α promoter: strong constitutive promoter for human elongation factor EF-1α
   6202..6798    +  CDS            PuroR: puromycin N-acetyltransferase; pac from Streptomyces alboniger; confers resistance to puromycin
   6874..7572    +  CDS            TagBFP: monomeric blue fluorescent protein mammalian codon-optimized
   7592..7625    +  protein_bind   loxP: Cre-mediated recombination occurs in the 8-bp core sequence (GCATACAT). Cre recombinase
   7658..7681    +  misc_feature   MCS (fragment): pBluescript multiple cloning site
   7681..8269    +  misc_feature   WPRE: woodchuck hepatitis virus posttranscriptional regulatory element
   8270..8289    +  misc_feature   MCS (fragment): pBluescript multiple cloning site
   8291..8791    +  CDS            nef (fragment): NEF_HV1LA - Experimental evidence at protein level: Swiss-Prot protein existence level 1. Extracellular Nef protein targets CD4(+) T-lymphocytes for apoptosis by interacting with CXCR4 surface receptors. From Human immunodeficiency virus type 1 group M subtype B (isolate Lai) (HIV-1).
   8798..85      +  LTR            5' LTR (truncated) (across the origin): truncated 5' long terminal repeat (LTR) from HIV-1
