[The description below was written by a language model from this plasmid's Addgene catalogue record and pLannotate feature annotations shown in this document.]
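Description:
pMCB619 is a lentiviral CRISPR sgRNA expression vector built on the pCRISPRia-v2 backbone, intended for delivering single guide RNAs into mammalian (human) cells, as in CRISPRi screening. It is propagated in bacteria as a high-copy plasmid using a ColE1/pUC-type origin and an ampicillin resistance gene. The viral portion has a third-generation-style layout. A CMV enhancer/promoter drives a truncated HIV-1 5' LTR, followed by the Ψ packaging signal with a gag fragment, the Rev response element for Rev-dependent export of the genomic RNA, and the cPPT/CTS. A WPRE, which enhances transcript expression, and a second truncated LTR annotation spanning the sequence origin (serving as the 3' LTR) close the transfer cassette.

The payload has two units. According to the catalogue entry, a mouse U6 promoter drives the sgRNA. The feature table does not annotate this promoter, but it does detect a fragment of the Streptococcus pyogenes tracrRNA, corresponding to the constant scaffold of the guide. No specific guide sequence is recorded. The plasmid is described as a cloning vector with BstXI/BlpI digest sites, into which protospacer oligonucleotides or libraries are inserted. Downstream, an EF-1α promoter expresses puromycin N-acetyltransferase linked through T2A to TagBFP, so transduced cells can be both selected with puromycin and tracked or sorted by blue fluorescence from a single transcript. Two loxP sites in the same orientation flank the sgRNA scaffold and the EF-1α–Puro–BFP cassette, which in principle would permit Cre-mediated excision, though the record does not comment on this. The construct needs a Cas9 or dCas9 effector supplied separately, since none is encoded here.
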