Addgene plasmid #171011: pMCB619
Purpose: CRISPR sgRNA vector (puro-BFP with BstXI/BlpI digest sites).
Depositing lab: Alice Ting. Depositing organization: Stanford University. Publication: An engineered transcriptional reporter of protein localization identifies regulators of mitochondrial and ER membrane protein trafficking in high-throughput CRISPRi screens. Coukos RW, Yao D, Sanchez ML, Strand ET, Olive ME, Udeshi ND, Weissman JS, Carr SA, Bassik MC, Ting AY. Elife. 2021 Aug 20;10. pii: 69142. doi: 10.7554/eLife.69142. PubMed 34414886.
Backbone
  Vector backbone: pCRISPRia-v2
  Backbone size w/o insert (bp): 9000
  Vector type: Mammalian Expression, Lentiviral, CRISPR
  Selectable markers: Puromycin ; BFP
Growth in bacteria
  Bacterial resistance: Ampicillin, 100 μg/mL
  Growth temperature: 37°C
  Growth strain: NEB Stable
  Copy number: High Copy
Gene/Insert
  Gene/Insert name: U6:sgRNA_Puro-T2A-BFP
  gRNA/shRNA sequence: Unspecified
  Species: H. sapiens (human)
  Insert size (bp): 50
  Promoter: mU6
  Cloning method: Restriction Enzyme; 5′ cloning site Unknown (unknown if destroyed)
Resource information
  A portion of this plasmid was derived from a plasmid made by: Michael Bassik
Terms and licenses: Academic/Nonprofit Terms; Industry Terms: Not Available to Industry
How to cite: pMCB619 was a gift from Alice Ting (Addgene plasmid # 171011 ; http://n2t.net/addgene:171011 ; RRID:Addgene_171011)
